Addgene plasmid #114135: pCDNA3_PKA-Cα(S11D)-mPAGFP
Purpose: Mammalian expression of the S11D mutant of the mouse PKA catalytic subunit α C-terminally tagged by monomeric paGFP.
Depositing lab: Haining Zhong. Depositing organization: Oregon Health & Science University. Publication: Liberated PKA Catalytic Subunits Associate with the Membrane via Myristoylation to Preferentially Phosphorylate Membrane Substrates. Tillo SE, Xiong WH, Takahashi M, Miao S, Andrade AL, Fortin DA, Yang G, Qin M, Smoody BF, Stork PJS, Zhong H. Cell Rep. 2017 Apr 18;19(3):617-629. doi: 10.1016/j.celrep.2017.03.070. PubMed 28423323.
Backbone
  Vector backbone: pcDNA3.1
  Vector type: Mammalian Expression
Growth in bacteria
  Bacterial resistance: Ampicillin, 100 μg/mL
  Growth temperature: 37°C
  Growth strain: DH5alpha
  Copy number: High Copy
Gene/Insert
  Gene/Insert name: the mouse PKA catalytic subunit α C-terminally tagged by monomeric paGFP with S11D mutation
  Species: M. musculus (mouse)
  Entrez Gene: Prkaca (a.k.a. PKCD, Pkaca)
Terms and licenses: Academic/Nonprofit Terms; Industry Terms: Not Available to Industry
How to cite: pCDNA3_PKA-Cα(S11D)-mPAGFP was a gift from Haining Zhong (Addgene plasmid # 114135 ; http://n2t.net/addgene:114135 ; RRID:Addgene_114135)
