[The description below was written by a language model from this plasmid's Addgene catalogue record and pLannotate feature annotations shown in this document.]
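Description:
pCDNA3_PKA-Cα(S11D)-mPAGFP is a mammalian expression plasmid of about 7.2 kb built on a pcDNA3.1-type backbone. It is propagated in E. coli through a high-copy ColE1/pUC-type origin and selected with ampicillin via the β-lactamase gene. An f1 origin is also present. For selection in mammalian cells, the backbone carries a neomycin phosphotransferase cassette driven by the SV40 enhancer/early promoter and terminated by an SV40 polyadenylation signal. The short HIV-1 LTR, ble, lacI and bom fragments, together with the lac promoter/operator, appear to be backbone remnants or annotation matches rather than functional parts of the design.

The payload is the mouse PKA catalytic subunit α (Prkaca) carrying an S11D substitution. It is joined at its C-terminus, across a short linker gap, to monomeric photoactivatable GFP (mPA-GFP). The fusion is transcribed from the human CMV immediate-early enhancer and promoter and terminated by the bovine growth hormone polyadenylation signal. T7 and SP6 promoters flank the insert and can serve for in vitro transcription or as sequencing primer sites. mPA-GFP is an Aequorea-derived protein whose fluorescence rises strongly after illumination with violet light. A chosen pool of the tagged kinase can therefore be switched on optically and its movement followed in living cells.

The associated study concerns the membrane association of liberated PKA catalytic subunits through myristoylation, which suggests the construct is used to test how the Ser11 change affects localisation or mobility. The record does not state the rationale for the mutation. An aspartate substitution at a serine is commonly used as a phosphomimetic. The depositor and repository-sequenced records differ by a single nucleotide in length and show the same feature layout.
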