Features (pLannotate 1.2.2; 22 found; start..end, strand, type, name):
     36..80      -  misc_feature   bom (fragment): basis of mobility region from pBR322
    235..614     +  enhancer       CMV enhancer: human cytomegalovirus immediate early enhancer
    615..818     +  promoter       CMV promoter: human cytomegalovirus (CMV) immediate early promoter
    814..847     +  LTR            5' LTR (truncated) (fragment): truncated 5' long terminal repeat (LTR) from HIV-1
    863..881     +  promoter       T7 promoter: promoter for bacteriophage T7 RNA polymerase
    907..1959    +  CDS            Prkaca: KAPCA_MOUSE - Also known as Pkaca. Experimental evidence at protein level: Swiss-Prot protein existence level 1. [Isoform 2]: Phosphorylates and activates ABL1 in sperm flagellum to promote spermatozoa capacitation. From Mus musculus (Mouse).
   1990..2706    +  CDS            mPA-GFP: mPA-GFP is a fluorescent protein published in 2002, derived from Aequorea victoria. It is reported to be a monomer.
   2725..2743    -  promoter       SP6 promoter: promoter for bacteriophage SP6 RNA polymerase
   2769..2993    +  polyA_signal   bGH poly(A) signal: bovine growth hormone polyadenylation signal
   2997..3018    +  promoter       SV40 promoter (fragment): SV40 enhancer and early promoter
   3039..3467    +  rep_origin     f1 ori (sequence partly withheld): f1 bacteriophage origin of replication; arrow indicates direction of (+) strand synthesis
   3481..3811    +  promoter       SV40 promoter: SV40 enhancer and early promoter
   3878..4669    +  CDS            neo: KKA2_KLEPN - Also known as kan, nptII. Experimental evidence at protein level: Swiss-Prot protein existence level 1. Resistance to kanamycin, neomycin, paromomycin, ribostamycin, butirosin and gentamicin B. From Klebsiella pneumoniae.
   4693..4851    +  CDS            ble (fragment): BLE_KLEPN - Experimental evidence at protein level: Swiss-Prot protein existence level 1. Binding protein with a strong affinity to the bleomycin family of antibiotics. Binds to CL990; an antimitotic-antibiotic compound. From Klebsiella pneumoniae.
   4846..4967    +  polyA_signal   SV40 poly(A) signal: SV40 polyadenylation signal
   5040..5056    -  protein_bind   lac operator: The lac repressor binds to the lac operator to inhibit transcription in E. coli. This inhibition can be relieved by adding lactose or isopropyl-β-D-thiogalactopyranoside (IPTG). lac repressor encoded by lacI
   5064..5094    -  promoter       lac promoter: promoter for the E. coli lac operon
   5109..5130    -  protein_bind   CAP binding site: CAP binding activates transcription in the presence of cAMP. E. coli catabolite activator protein
   5143..5235    -  CDS            lacI (fragment): lac repressor; lacI; The lac repressor binds to the lac operator to inhibit transcription in E. coli. This inhibition can be relieved by adding lactose or isopropyl-β-D-thiogalactopyranoside (IPTG).
   5418..6006    -  rep_origin     ori: high-copy-number ColE1/pMB1/pBR322/pUC origin of replication
   6177..7037    -  CDS            AmpR: β-lactamase; bla; confers resistance to ampicillin, carbenicillin, and related antibiotics
   7038..7142    -  promoter       AmpR promoter: bla
>Addgene plasmid #114135 | pCDNA3_PKA-Cα(S11D)-mPAGFP | depositor full sequence | sequence record 215466 | pCDNA3_PKA-Cα(S11D)-mPAGFP sequence 7173 bps
GACGGATCGGGAGATCTCCCGATCCCCTATGGTCGACTCTCAGTACAATCTGCTCTGATGCCGCATAGTT
AAGCCAGTATCTGCTCCCTGCTTGTGTGTTGGAGGTCGCTGAGTAGTGCGCGAGCAAAATTTAAGCTACA
ACAAGGCAAGGCTTGACCGACAATTGCATGAAGAATCTGCTTAGGGTTAGGCGTTTTGCGCTGCTTCGCG
ATGTACGGGCCAGATATACGCGTTGACATTGATTATTGACTAGTTATTAATAGTAATCAATTACGGGGTC
ATTAGTTCATAGCCCATATATGGAGTTCCGCGTTACATAACTTACGGTAAATGGCCCGCCTGGCTGACCG
CCCAACGACCCCCGCCCATTGACGTCAATAATGACGTATGTTCCCATAGTAACGCCAATAGGGACTTTCC
ATTGACGTCAATGGGTGGACTATTTACGGTAAACTGCCCACTTGGCAGTACATCAAGTGTATCATATGCC
AAGTACGCCCCCTATTGACGTCAATGACGGTAAATGGCCCGCCTGGCATTATGCCCAGTACATGACCTTA
TGGGACTTTCCTACTTGGCAGTACATCTACGTATTAGTCATCGCTATTACCATGGTGATGCGGTTTTGGC
AGTACATCAATGGGCGTGGATAGCGGTTTGACTCACGGGGATTTCCAAGTCTCCACCCCATTGACGTCAA
TGGGAGTTTGTTTTGGCACCAAAATCAACGGGACTTTCCAAAATGTCGTAACAACTCCGCCCCATTGACG
CAAATGGGCGGTAGGCGTGTACGGTGGGAGGTCTATATAAGCAGAGCTCTCTGGCTAACTAGAGAACCCA
CTGCTTACTGGCTTATCGAAATTAATACGACTCACTATAGGGAGACCCAAGCTTGCGGCCGCTACCATGG
GCAACGCCGCCGCCGCCAAGAAGGGCGATGAGCAGGAGAGCGTGAAAGAGTTCCTAGCCAAAGCCAAGGA
AGATTTCCTGAAAAAATGGGAGACCCCTTCTCAGAATACAGCCCAGTTGGATCAGTTTGATAGAATCAAG
ACCCTTGGCACCGGCTCCTTTGGGCGAGTGATGCTGGTGAAGCACAAGGAGAGTGGGAACCACTACGCCA
TGAAGATCTTAGACAAGCAGAAGGTGGTGAAGCTAAAGCAGATCGAGCACACTCTGAATGAGAAGCGCAT
CCTGCAGGCCGTCAACTTCCCGTTCCTGGTCAAACTTGAATTCTCCTTCAAGGACAACTCAAACCTGTAC
ATGGTCATGGAGTATGTAGCTGGTGGCGAGATGTTCTCCCACCTACGGCGGATTGGAAGGTTCAGCGAGC
CCCATGCCCGTTTCTACGCGGCGCAGATCGTCCTGACCTTTGAGTATCTGCACTCCCTGGACCTCATCTA
CCGGGACCTGAAGCCCGAGAATCTTCTCATCGACCAGCAGGGCTATATTCAGGTGACAGACTTCGGTTTT
GCCAAGCGTGTGAAAGGCCGTACTTGGACCTTGTGTGGGACCCCTGAGTACTTGGCCCCCGAGATTATCC
TGAGCAAAGGCTACAACAAGGCTGTGGACTGGTGGGCTCTCGGAGTCCTCATCTACGAGATGGCTGCTGG
TTACCCACCCTTCTTCGCTGACCAGCCTATCCAGATCTATGAGAAAATCGTCTCTGGGAAGGTGCGGTTC
CCATCCCACTTCAGCTCTGACTTGAAGGACCTGCTGCGGAACCTTCTGCAGGTGGATCTCACCAAGCGCT
TTGGGAACCTCAAGAACGGGGTCAATGACATCAAGAACCACAAGTGGTTTGCCACGACTGACTGGATTGC
CATCTATCAGAGAAAGGTGGAAGCTCCCTTCATACCAAAGTTTAAAGGCCCTGGGGACACGAGTAACTTT
GACGACTATGAGGAGGAAGAGATCCGGGTCTCCATCAATGAGAAGTGTGGCAAGGAGTTTACTGAGTTTA
TCGATTATGATGTTCCTGATTATGCAAGCTTAATGAGCAAGGGCGAGGAGCTGTTCACCGGGGTGGTGCC
CATCCTGGTCGAGCTGGACGGCGACGTAAACGGCCACAAGTTCAGCGTGTCCGGCGAGGGCGAGGGCGAT
GCCACCTACGGCAAGCTGACCCTGAAGTTCATCTGCACCACCGGCAAGCTGCCCGTGCCCTGGCCCACCC
TCGTGACCACCTTCAGCTACGGCGTGCAGTGCTTCAGCCGCTACCCCGACCACATGAAGCAGCACGACTT
CTTCAAGTCCGCCATGCCCGAAGGCTACGTCCAGGAGCGCACCATCTTCTTCAAGGACGACGGCAACTAC
AAGACCCGCGCCGAGGTGAAGTTCGAGGGCGACACCCTGGTGAACCGCATCGAGCTGAAGGGCATCGACT
TCAAGGAGGACGGCAACATCCTGGGGCACAAGCTGGAGTACAACTACAACAGCCACAACGTCTATATCAT
GGCCGACAAGCAGAAGAACGGCATCAAGGCCAACTTCAAGATCCGCCACAACATCGAGGACGGCAGCGTG
CAGCTCGCCGACCACTACCAGCAGAACACCCCCATCGGCGACGGCCCCGTGCTGCTGCCCGACAACCACT
ACCTGAGCCACCAGTCCAAGCTGAGCAAAGACCCCAACGAGAAGCGCGATCACATGGTCCTGCTGGAGTT
CGTGACCGCCGCCGGGATCACTCTCGGCATGGACGAGCTGTACAAGTAATCTAGAGGGCCCTATTCTATA
GTGTCACCTAAATGCTAGAGCTCGCTGATCAGCCTCGACTGTGCCTTCTAGTTGCCAGCCATCTGTTGTT
TGCCCCTCCCCCGTGCCTTCCTTGACCCTGGAAGGTGCCACTCCCACTGTCCTTTCCTAATAAAATGAGG
AAATTGCATCGCATTGTCTGAGTAGGTGTCATTCTATTCTGGGGGGTGGGGTGGGGCAGGACAGCAAGGG
GGAGGATTGGGAAGACAATAGCAGGCATGCTGGGGATGCGGTGGGCTCTATGGCTTCTGAGGCGGAAAGA
ACCAGCTGGGGCTCTAGGGGGTATCCCC
[124 nt withheld, positions 3039-3162]
C
[32 nt withheld, positions 3164-3195]
CA
[57 nt withheld, positions 3198-3254]
A
[49 nt withheld, positions 3256-3304]
CCTTTGACGTTGGAGTCCACGTTCTTT
[37 nt withheld, positions 3332-3368]
ACCCTATCTCGGTCTATTCTTTTGATTTATAAGGGATTTTGGGGATTTCGGCCTATTGGTTAAAAAATGA
GCTGATTTAACAAAAATTTAACGCGAATTAATTCTGTGGAATGTGTGTCAGTTAGGGTGTGGAAAGTCCC
CAGGCTCCCCAGGCAGGCAGAAGTATGCAAAGCATGCATCTCAATTAGTCAGCAACCAGGTGTGGAAAGT
CCCCAGGCTCCCCAGCAGGCAGAAGTATGCAAAGCATGCATCTCAATTAGTCAGCAACCATAGTCCCGCC
CCTAACTCCGCCCATCCCGCCCCTAACTCCGCCCAGTTCCGCCCATTCTCCGCCCCATGGCTGACTAATT
TTTTTTATTTATGCAGAGGCCGAGGCCGCCTCTGCCTCTGAGCTATTCCAGAAGTAGTGAGGAGGCTTTT
TTGGAGGCCTAGGCTTTTGCAAAAAGCTCCCGGGAGCTTGTATATCCATTTTCGGATCTGATCAAGAGAC
AGGATGAGGATCGTTTCGCATGATTGAACAAGATGGATTGCACGCAGGTTCTCCGGCCGCTTGGGTGGAG
AGGCTATTCGGCTATGACTGGGCACAACAGACAATCGGCTGCTCTGATGCCGCCGTGTTCCGGCTGTCAG
CGCAGGGGCGCCCGGTTCTTTTTGTCAAGACCGACCTGTCCGGTGCCCTGAATGAACTGCAGGACGAGGC
AGCGCGGCTATCGTGGCTGGCCACGACGGGCGTTCCTTGCGCAGCTGTGCTCGACGTTGTCACTGAAGCG
GGAAGGGACTGGCTGCTATTGGGCGAAGTGCCGGGGCAGGATCTCCTGTCATCTCACCTTGCTCCTGCCG
AGAAAGTATCCATCATGGCTGATGCAATGCGGCGGCTGCATACGCTTGATCCGGCTACCTGCCCATTCGA
CCACCAAGCGAAACATCGCATCGAGCGAGCACGTACTCGGATGGAAGCCGGTCTTGTCGATCAGGATGAT
CTGGACGAAGAGCATCAGGGGCTCGCGCCAGCCGAACTGTTCGCCAGGCTCAAGGCGCGCATGCCCGACG
GCGAGGATCTCGTCGTGACCCATGGCGATGCCTGCTTGCCGAATATCATGGTGGAAAATGGCCGCTTTTC
TGGATTCATCGACTGTGGCCGGCTGGGTGTGGCGGACCGCTATCAGGACATAGCGTTGGCTACCCGTGAT
ATTGCTGAAGAGCTTGGCGGCGAATGGGCTGACCGCTTCCTCGTGCTTTACGGTATCGCCGCTCCCGATT
CGCAGCGCATCGCCTTCTATCGCCTTCTTGACGAGTTCTTCTGAGCGGGACTCTGGGGTTCGAAATGACC
GACCAAGCGACGCCCAACCTGCCATCACGAGATTTCGATTCCACCGCCGCCTTCTATGAAAGGTTGGGCT
TCGGAATCGTTTTCCGGGACGCCGGCTGGATGATCCTCCAGCGCGGGGATCTCATGCTGGAGTTCTTCGC
CCACCCCAACTTGTTTATTGCAGCTTATAATGGTTACAAATAAAGCAATAGCATCACAAATTTCACAAAT
AAAGCATTTTTTTCACTGCATTCTAGTTGTGGTTTGTCCAAACTCATCAATGTATCTTATCATGTCTGTA
TACCGTCGACCTCTAGCTAGAGCTTGGCGTAATCATGGTCATAGCTGTTTCCTGTGTGAAATTGTTATCC
GCTCACAATTCCACACAACATACGAGCCGGAAGCATAAAGTGTAAAGCCTGGGGTGCCTAATGAGTGAGC
TAACTCACATTAATTGCGTTGCGCTCACTGCCCGCTTTCCAGTCGGGAAACCTGTCGTGCCAGCTGCATT
AATGAATCGGCCAACGCGCGGGGAGAGGCGGTTTGCGTATTGGGCGCTCTTCCGCTTCCTCGCTCACTGA
CTCGCTGCGCTCGGTCGTTCGGCTGCGGCGAGCGGTATCAGCTCACTCAAAGGCGGTAATACGGTTATCC
ACAGAATCAGGGGATAACGCAGGAAAGAACATGTGAGCAAAAGGCCAGCAAAAGGCCAGGAACCGTAAAA
AGGCCGCGTTGCTGGCGTTTTTCCATAGGCTCCGCCCCCCTGACGAGCATCACAAAAATCGACGCTCAAG
TCAGAGGTGGCGAAACCCGACAGGACTATAAAGATACCAGGCGTTTCCCCCTGGAAGCTCCCTCGTGCGC
TCTCCTGTTCCGACCCTGCCGCTTACCGGATACCTGTCCGCCTTTCTCCCTTCGGGAAGCGTGGCGCTTT
CTCAATGCTCACGCTGTAGGTATCTCAGTTCGGTGTAGGTCGTTCGCTCCAAGCTGGGCTGTGTGCACGA
ACCCCCCGTTCAGCCCGACCGCTGCGCCTTATCCGGTAACTATCGTCTTGAGTCCAACCCGGTAAGACAC
GACTTATCGCCACTGGCAGCAGCCACTGGTAACAGGATTAGCAGAGCGAGGTATGTAGGCGGTGCTACAG
AGTTCTTGAAGTGGTGGCCTAACTACGGCTACACTAGAAGGACAGTATTTGGTATCTGCGCTCTGCTGAA
GCCAGTTACCTTCGGAAAAAGAGTTGGTAGCTCTTGATCCGGCAAACAAACCACCGCTGGTAGCGGTGGT
TTTTTTGTTTGCAAGCAGCAGATTACGCGCAGAAAAAAAGGATCTCAAGAAGATCCTTTGATCTTTTCTA
CGGGGTCTGACGCTCAGTGGAACGAAAACTCACGTTAAGGGATTTTGGTCATGAGATTATCAAAAAGGAT
CTTCACCTAGATCCTTTTAAATTAAAAATGAAGTTTTAAATCAATCTAAAGTATATATGAGTAAACTTGG
TCTGACAGTTACCAATGCTTAATCAGTGAGGCACCTATCTCAGCGATCTGTCTATTTCGTTCATCCATAG
TTGCCTGACTCCCCGTCGTGTAGATAACTACGATACGGGAGGGCTTACCATCTGGCCCCAGTGCTGCAAT
GATACCGCGAGACCCACGCTCACCGGCTCCAGATTTATCAGCAATAAACCAGCCAGCCGGAAGGGCCGAG
CGCAGAAGTGGTCCTGCAACTTTATCCGCCTCCATCCAGTCTATTAATTGTTGCCGGGAAGCTAGAGTAA
GTAGTTCGCCAGTTAATAGTTTGCGCAACGTTGTTGCCATTGCTACAGGCATCGTGGTGTCACGCTCGTC
GTTTGGTATGGCTTCATTCAGCTCCGGTTCCCAACGATCAAGGCGAGTTACATGATCCCCCATGTTGTGC
AAAAAAGCGGTTAGCTCCTTCGGTCCTCCGATCGTTGTCAGAAGTAAGTTGGCCGCAGTGTTATCACTCA
TGGTTATGGCAGCACTGCATAATTCTCTTACTGTCATGCCATCCGTAAGATGCTTTTCTGTGACTGGTGA
GTACTCAACCAAGTCATTCTGAGAATAGTGTATGCGGCGACCGAGTTGCTCTTGCCCGGCGTCAATACGG
GATAATACCGCGCCACATAGCAGAACTTTAAAAGTGCTCATCATTGGAAAACGTTCTTCGGGGCGAAAAC
TCTCAAGGATCTTACCGCTGTTGAGATCCAGTTCGATGTAACCCACTCGTGCACCCAACTGATCTTCAGC
ATCTTTTACTTTCACCAGCGTTTCTGGGTGAGCAAAAACAGGAAGGCAAAATGCCGCAAAAAAGGGAATA
AGGGCGACACGGAAATGTTGAATACTCATACTCTTCCTTTTTCAATATTATTGAAGCATTTATCAGGGTT
ATTGTCTCATGAGCGGATACATATTTGAATGTATTTAGAAAAATAAACAAATAGGGGTTCCGCGCACATT
TCCCCGAAAAGTGCCACCTGACGTC
