Features (pLannotate 1.2.2; 22 found; start..end, strand, type, name):
    188..567     +  enhancer       CMV enhancer: human cytomegalovirus immediate early enhancer
    568..771     +  promoter       CMV promoter: human cytomegalovirus (CMV) immediate early promoter
    767..800     +  LTR            5' LTR (truncated) (fragment): truncated 5' long terminal repeat (LTR) from HIV-1
    816..834     +  promoter       T7 promoter: promoter for bacteriophage T7 RNA polymerase
    860..1912    +  CDS            Prkaca: KAPCA_MOUSE - Also known as Pkaca. Experimental evidence at protein level: Swiss-Prot protein existence level 1. [Isoform 2]: Phosphorylates and activates ABL1 in sperm flagellum to promote spermatozoa capacitation. From Mus musculus (Mouse).
   1943..2659    +  CDS            mPA-GFP: mPA-GFP is a fluorescent protein published in 2002, derived from Aequorea victoria. It is reported to be a monomer.
   2678..2696    -  promoter       SP6 promoter: promoter for bacteriophage SP6 RNA polymerase
   2722..2946    +  polyA_signal   bGH poly(A) signal: bovine growth hormone polyadenylation signal
   2950..2971    +  promoter       SV40 promoter (fragment): SV40 enhancer and early promoter
   2992..3420    +  rep_origin     f1 ori (sequence partly withheld): f1 bacteriophage origin of replication; arrow indicates direction of (+) strand synthesis
   3434..3763    +  promoter       SV40 promoter: SV40 enhancer and early promoter
   3830..4621    +  CDS            neo: KKA2_KLEPN - Also known as kan, nptII. Experimental evidence at protein level: Swiss-Prot protein existence level 1. Resistance to kanamycin, neomycin, paromomycin, ribostamycin, butirosin and gentamicin B. From Klebsiella pneumoniae.
   4645..4803    +  CDS            ble (fragment): BLE_KLEPN - Experimental evidence at protein level: Swiss-Prot protein existence level 1. Binding protein with a strong affinity to the bleomycin family of antibiotics. Binds to CL990; an antimitotic-antibiotic compound. From Klebsiella pneumoniae.
   4798..4919    +  polyA_signal   SV40 poly(A) signal: SV40 polyadenylation signal
   4992..5008    -  protein_bind   lac operator: The lac repressor binds to the lac operator to inhibit transcription in E. coli. This inhibition can be relieved by adding lactose or isopropyl-β-D-thiogalactopyranoside (IPTG). lac repressor encoded by lacI
   5016..5046    -  promoter       lac promoter: promoter for the E. coli lac operon
   5061..5082    -  protein_bind   CAP binding site: CAP binding activates transcription in the presence of cAMP. E. coli catabolite activator protein
   5095..5187    -  CDS            lacI (fragment): lac repressor; lacI; The lac repressor binds to the lac operator to inhibit transcription in E. coli. This inhibition can be relieved by adding lactose or isopropyl-β-D-thiogalactopyranoside (IPTG).
   5370..5958    -  rep_origin     ori: high-copy-number ColE1/pMB1/pBR322/pUC origin of replication
   6129..6989    -  CDS            AmpR: β-lactamase; bla; confers resistance to ampicillin, carbenicillin, and related antibiotics
   6990..7094    -  promoter       AmpR promoter: bla
   7153..33      -  misc_feature   bom (fragment) (across the origin): basis of mobility region from pBR322
>Addgene plasmid #114135 | pCDNA3_PKA-Cα(S11D)-mPAGFP | addgene full sequence | sequence record 224262 | Addgene NGS Result
ATCTGCTCTGATGCCGCATAGTTAAGCCAGTATCTGCTCCCTGCTTGTGTGTTGGAGGTCGCTGAGTAGT
GCGCGAGCAAAATTTAAGCTACAACAAGGCAAGGCTTGACCGACAATTGCATGAAGAATCTGCTTAGGGT
TAGGCGTTTTGCGCTGCTTCGCGATGTACGGGCCAGATATACGCGTTGACATTGATTATTGACTAGTTAT
TAATAGTAATCAATTACGGGGTCATTAGTTCATAGCCCATATATGGAGTTCCGCGTTACATAACTTACGG
TAAATGGCCCGCCTGGCTGACCGCCCAACGACCCCCGCCCATTGACGTCAATAATGACGTATGTTCCCAT
AGTAACGCCAATAGGGACTTTCCATTGACGTCAATGGGTGGAGTATTTACGGTAAACTGCCCACTTGGCA
GTACATCAAGTGTATCATATGCCAAGTACGCCCCCTATTGACGTCAATGACGGTAAATGGCCCGCCTGGC
ATTATGCCCAGTACATGACCTTATGGGACTTTCCTACTTGGCAGTACATCTACGTATTAGTCATCGCTAT
TACCATGGTGATGCGGTTTTGGCAGTACATCAATGGGCGTGGATAGCGGTTTGACTCACGGGGATTTCCA
AGTCTCCACCCCATTGACGTCAATGGGAGTTTGTTTTGGCACCAAAATCAACGGGACTTTCCAAAATGTC
GTAACAACTCCGCCCCATTGACGCAAATGGGCGGTAGGCGTGTACGGTGGGAGGTCTATATAAGCAGAGC
TCTCTGGCTAACTAGAGAACCCACTGCTTACTGGCTTATCGAAATTAATACGACTCACTATAGGGAGACC
CAAGCTTGCGGCCGCTACCATGGGCAACGCCGCCGCCGCCAAGAAGGGCGATGAGCAGGAGAGCGTGAAA
GAGTTCCTAGCCAAAGCCAAGGAAGATTTCCTGAAAAAATGGGAGACCCCTTCTCAGAATACAGCCCAGT
TGGATCAGTTTGATAGAATCAAGACCCTTGGCACCGGCTCCTTTGGGCGAGTGATGCTGGTGAAGCACAA
GGAGAGTGGGAACCACTACGCCATGAAGATCTTAGACAAGCAGAAGGTGGTGAAGCTAAAGCAGATCGAG
CACACTCTGAATGAGAAGCGCATCCTGCAGGCCGTCAACTTCCCGTTCCTGGTCAAACTTGAATTCTCCT
TCAAGGACAACTCAAACCTGTACATGGTCATGGAGTATGTAGCTGGTGGCGAGATGTTCTCCCACCTACG
GCGGATTGGAAGGTTCAGCGAGCCCCATGCCCGTTTCTACGCGGCGCAGATCGTCCTGACCTTTGAGTAT
CTGCACTCCCTGGACCTCATCTACCGGGACCTGAAGCCCGAGAATCTTCTCATCGACCAGCAGGGCTATA
TTCAGGTGACAGACTTCGGTTTTGCCAAGCGTGTGAAAGGCCGTACTTGGACCTTGTGTGGGACCCCTGA
GTACTTGGCCCCCGAGATTATCCTGAGCAAAGGCTACAACAAGGCTGTGGACTGGTGGGCTCTCGGAGTC
CTCATCTACGAGATGGCTGCTGGTTACCCACCCTTCTTCGCTGACCAGCCTATCCAGATCTATGAGAAAA
TCGTCTCTGGGAAGGTGCGGTTCCCATCCCACTTCAGCTCTGACTTGAAGGACCTGCTGCGGAACCTTCT
GCAAGTGGATCTCACCAAGCGCTTTGGGAACCTCAAGAACGGGGTCAATGACATCAAGAACCACAAGTGG
TTTGCCACGACTGACTGGATTGCCATCTATCAGAGAAAGGTGGAAGCTCCCTTCATACCAAAGTTTAAAG
GCCCTGGGGACACGAGTAACTTTGACGACTATGAGGAGGAAGAGATCCGGGTCTCCATCAATGAGAAGTG
TGGCAAGGAGTTTACTGAGTTTATCGATTATGATGTTCCTGATTATGCAAGCTTAATGAGCAAGGGCGAG
GAGCTGTTCACCGGGGTGGTGCCCATCCTGGTCGAGCTGGACGGCGACGTAAACGGCCACAAGTTCAGCG
TGTCCGGCGAGGGCGAGGGCGATGCCACCTACGGCAAGCTGACCCTGAAGTTCATCTGCACCACCGGCAA
GCTGCCCGTGCCCTGGCCCACCCTCGTGACCACCTTCAGCTACGGCGTGCAGTGCTTCAGCCGCTACCCC
GACCACATGAAGCAGCACGACTTCTTCAAGTCCGCCATGCCCGAAGGCTACGTCCAGGAGCGCACCATCT
TCTTCAAGGACGACGGCAACTACAAGACCCGCGCCGAGGTGAAGTTCGAGGGCGACACCCTGGTGAACCG
CATCGAGCTGAAGGGCATCGACTTCAAGGAGGACGGCAACATCCTGGGGCACAAGCTGGAGTACAACTAC
AACAGCCACAACGTCTATATCATGGCCGACAAGCAGAAGAACGGCATCAAGGCCAACTTCAAGATCCGCC
ACAACATCGAGGACGGCAGCGTGCAGCTCGCCGACCACTACCAGCAGAACACCCCCATCGGCGACGGCCC
CGTGCTGCTGCCCGACAACCACTACCTGAGCCACCAGTCCAAGCTGAGCAAAGACCCCAACGAGAAGCGC
GATCACATGGTCCTGCTGGAGTTCGTGACCGCCGCCGGGATCACTCTCGGCATGGACGAGCTGTACAAGT
AATCTAGAGGGCCCTATTCTATAGTGTCACCTAAATGCTAGAGCTCGCTGATCAGCCTCGACTGTGCCTT
CTAGTTGCCAGCCATCTGTTGTTTGCCCCTCCCCCGTGCCTTCCTTGACCCTGGAAGGTGCCACTCCCAC
TGTCCTTTCCTAATAAAATGAGGAAATTGCATCGCATTGTCTGAGTAGGTGTCATTCTATTCTGGGGGGT
GGGGTGGGGCAGGACAGCAAGGGGGAGGATTGGGAAGACAATAGCAGGCATGCTGGGGATGCGGTGGGCT
CTATGGCTTCTGAGGCGGAAAGAACCAGCTGGGGCTCTAGGGGGTATCCCC
[124 nt withheld, positions 2992-3115]
C
[91 nt withheld, positions 3117-3207]
A
[49 nt withheld, positions 3209-3257]
CCTTTGACGTTGGAGTCCACGTTCTTT
[37 nt withheld, positions 3285-3321]
ACCCTATCTCGGTCTATTCTTTTGATTTATAAGGGATTTTGCCGATTTCGGCCTATTGGTTAAAAAATGA
GCTGATTTAACAAAAATTTAACGCGAATTAATTCTGTGGAATGTGTGTCAGTTAGGGTGTGGAAAGTCCC
CAGGCTCCCCAGCAGGCAGAAGTATGCAAAGCATGCATCTCAATTAGTCAGCAACCAGGTGTGGAAAGTC
CCCAGGCTCCCCAGCAGGCAGAAGTATGCAAAGCATGCATCTCAATTAGTCAGCAACCATAGTCCCGCCC
CTAACTCCGCCCATCCCGCCCCTAACTCCGCCCAGTTCCGCCCATTCTCCGCCCCATGGCTGACTAATTT
TTTTTATTTATGCAGAGGCCGAGGCCGCCTCTGCCTCTGAGCTATTCCAGAAGTAGTGAGGAGGCTTTTT
TGGAGGCCTAGGCTTTTGCAAAAAGCTCCCGGGAGCTTGTATATCCATTTTCGGATCTGATCAAGAGACA
GGATGAGGATCGTTTCGCATGATTGAACAAGATGGATTGCACGCAGGTTCTCCGGCCGCTTGGGTGGAGA
GGCTATTCGGCTATGACTGGGCACAACAGACAATCGGCTGCTCTGATGCCGCCGTGTTCCGGCTGTCAGC
GCAGGGGCGCCCGGTTCTTTTTGTCAAGACCGACCTGTCCGGTGCCCTGAATGAACTGCAGGACGAGGCA
GCGCGGCTATCGTGGCTGGCCACGACGGGCGTTCCTTGCGCAGCTGTGCTCGACGTTGTCACTGAAGCGG
GAAGGGACTGGCTGCTATTGGGCGAAGTGCCGGGGCAGGATCTCCTGTCATCTCACCTTGCTCCTGCCGA
GAAAGTATCCATCATGGCTGATGCAATGCGGCGGCTGCATACGCTTGATCCGGCTACCTGCCCATTCGAC
CACCAAGCGAAACATCGCATCGAGCGAGCACGTACTCGGATGGAAGCCGGTCTTGTCGATCAGGATGATC
TGGACGAAGAGCATCAGGGGCTCGCGCCAGCCGAACTGTTCGCCAGGCTCAAGGCGCGCATGCCCGACGG
CGAGGATCTCGTCGTGACCCATGGCGATGCCTGCTTGCCGAATATCATGGTGGAAAATGGCCGCTTTTCT
GGATTCATCGACTGTGGCCGGCTGGGTGTGGCGGACCGCTATCAGGACATAGCGTTGGCTACCCGTGATA
TTGCTGAAGAGCTTGGCGGCGAATGGGCTGACCGCTTCCTCGTGCTTTACGGTATCGCCGCTCCCGATTC
GCAGCGCATCGCCTTCTATCGCCTTCTTGACGAGTTCTTCTGAGCGGGACTCTGGGGTTCGAAATGACCG
ACCAAGCGACGCCCAACCTGCCATCACGAGATTTCGATTCCACCGCCGCCTTCTATGAAAGGTTGGGCTT
CGGAATCGTTTTCCGGGACGCCGGCTGGATGATCCTCCAGCGCGGGGATCTCATGCTGGAGTTCTTCGCC
CACCCCAACTTGTTTATTGCAGCTTATAATGGTTACAAATAAAGCAATAGCATCACAAATTTCACAAATA
AAGCATTTTTTTCACTGCATTCTAGTTGTGGTTTGTCCAAACTCATCAATGTATCTTATCATGTCTGTAT
ACCGTCGACCTCTAGCTAGAGCTTGGCGTAATCATGGTCATAGCTGTTTCCTGTGTGAAATTGTTATCCG
CTCACAATTCCACACAACATACGAGCCGGAAGCATAAAGTGTAAAGCCTGGGGTGCCTAATGAGTGAGCT
AACTCACATTAATTGCGTTGCGCTCACTGCCCGCTTTCCAGTCGGGAAACCTGTCGTGCCAGCTGCATTA
ATGAATCGGCCAACGCGCGGGGAGAGGCGGTTTGCGTATTGGGCGCTCTTCCGCTTCCTCGCTCACTGAC
TCGCTGCGCTCGGTCGTTCGGCTGCGGCGAGCGGTATCAGCTCACTCAAAGGCGGTAATACGGTTATCCA
CAGAATCAGGGGATAACGCAGGAAAGAACATGTGAGCAAAAGGCCAGCAAAAGGCCAGGAACCGTAAAAA
GGCCGCGTTGCTGGCGTTTTTCCATAGGCTCCGCCCCCCTGACGAGCATCACAAAAATCGACGCTCAAGT
CAGAGGTGGCGAAACCCGACAGGACTATAAAGATACCAGGCGTTTCCCCCTGGAAGCTCCCTCGTGCGCT
CTCCTGTTCCGACCCTGCCGCTTACCGGATACCTGTCCGCCTTTCTCCCTTCGGGAAGCGTGGCGCTTTC
TCATAGCTCACGCTGTAGGTATCTCAGTTCGGTGTAGGTCGTTCGCTCCAAGCTGGGCTGTGTGCACGAA
CCCCCCGTTCAGCCCGACCGCTGCGCCTTATCCGGTAACTATCGTCTTGAGTCCAACCCGGTAAGACACG
ACTTATCGCCACTGGCAGCAGCCACTGGTAACAGGATTAGCAGAGCGAGGTATGTAGGCGGTGCTACAGA
GTTCTTGAAGTGGTGGCCTAACTACGGCTACACTAGAAGAACAGTATTTGGTATCTGCGCTCTGCTGAAG
CCAGTTACCTTCGGAAAAAGAGTTGGTAGCTCTTGATCCGGCAAACAAACCACCGCTGGTAGCGGTGGTT
TTTTTGTTTGCAAGCAGCAGATTACGCGCAGAAAAAAAGGATCTCAAGAAGATCCTTTGATCTTTTCTAC
GGGGTCTGACGCTCAGTGGAACGAAAACTCACGTTAAGGGATTTTGGTCATGAGATTATCAAAAAGGATC
TTCACCTAGATCCTTTTAAATTAAAAATGAAGTTTTAAATCAATCTAAAGTATATATGAGTAAACTTGGT
CTGACAGTTACCAATGCTTAATCAGTGAGGCACCTATCTCAGCGATCTGTCTATTTCGTTCATCCATAGT
TGCCTGACTCCCCGTCGTGTAGATAACTACGATACGGGAGGGCTTACCATCTGGCCCCAGTGCTGCAATG
ATACCGCGAGACCCACGCTCACCGGCTCCAGATTTATCAGCAATAAACCAGCCAGCCGGAAGGGCCGAGC
GCAGAAGTGGTCCTGCAACTTTATCCGCCTCCATCCAGTCTATTAATTGTTGCCGGGAAGCTAGAGTAAG
TAGTTCGCCAGTTAATAGTTTGCGCAACGTTGTTGCCATTGCTACAGGCATCGTGGTGTCACGCTCGTCG
TTTGGTATGGCTTCATTCAGCTCCGGTTCCCAACGATCAAGGCGAGTTACATGATCCCCCATGTTGTGCA
AAAAAGCGGTTAGCTCCTTCGGTCCTCCGATCGTTGTCAGAAGTAAGTTGGCCGCAGTGTTATCACTCAT
GGTTATGGCAGCACTGCATAATTCTCTTACTGTCATGCCATCCGTAAGATGCTTTTCTGTGACTGGTGAG
TACTCAACCAAGTCATTCTGAGAATAGTGTATGCGGCGACCGAGTTGCTCTTGCCCGGCGTCAATACGGG
ATAATACCGCGCCACATAGCAGAACTTTAAAAGTGCTCATCATTGGAAAACGTTCTTCGGGGCGAAAACT
CTCAAGGATCTTACCGCTGTTGAGATCCAGTTCGATGTAACCCACTCGTGCACCCAACTGATCTTCAGCA
TCTTTTACTTTCACCAGCGTTTCTGGGTGAGCAAAAACAGGAAGGCAAAATGCCGCAAAAAAGGGAATAA
GGGCGACACGGAAATGTTGAATACTCATACTCTTCCTTTTTCAATATTATTGAAGCATTTATCAGGGTTA
TTGTCTCATGAGCGGATACATATTTGAATGTATTTAGAAAAATAAACAAATAGGGGTTCCGCGCACATTT
CCCCGAAAAGTGCCACCTGACGTCGACGGATCGGGAGATCTCCCGATCCCCTATGGTGCACTCTCAGTAC
A
